Addgene plasmid #168823: pEntry_MERS-CoV-nsp10
Purpose: Gateway-compatible Entry vector
Depositing lab: Pascal Falter-Braun. Depositing organization: Helmholtz Munich. Publication: A resource of human coronavirus protein-coding sequences in a flexible, multipurpose Gateway Entry clone collection. Weller B, Lin CW, Pogoutse O, Sauer M, Marin-de la Rosa N, Strobel A, Young V, Knapp JJ, Rayhan A, Falter C, Kim DK, Roth FP, Falter-Braun P. G3 (Bethesda). 2023 Jul 5;13(7):jkad105. doi: 10.1093/g3journal/jkad105. PubMed 37267226.
Backbone
  Vector backbone: pENTR223.1*SfiI
  Backbone size w/o insert (bp): 2800
  Vector type: Gateway-compatible Entry vector
Growth in bacteria
  Bacterial resistance: Spectinomycin, 50 μg/mL
  Growth temperature: 37°C
  Growth strain: DH5alpha
  Copy number: High Copy
Gene/Insert
  Gene/Insert name: MERS-CoV-nsp10 (alt name: nsp10)
  Species: Other
  Insert size (bp): 420
  Entrez Gene: orf1ab (a.k.a. G128_gp01)
  Cloning method: Restriction Enzyme; 5′ cloning site SfiI (unknown if destroyed); 3′ cloning site SfiI (unknown if destroyed)
  Sequencing primers: 5′ M13 uni (-21); 3′ M13 rev (-29)
Resource information
  A portion of this plasmid was derived from a plasmid made by: Synthesized by Twist Bioscience
Terms and licenses: Academic/Nonprofit Terms; Industry Terms: Not Available to Industry
Depositor comments: 5'-linker: SfiI-BamHI-ATG-BamHI (GGCCGTCAaggccaggatccatgggatcc), 3'-linker: PacI-TAA-AsiSI-SfiI (cttaatTAAgacgcgatcgcggcctcatGGGCC).
How to cite: pEntry_MERS-CoV-nsp10 was a gift from Pascal Falter-Braun (Addgene plasmid # 168823 ; http://n2t.net/addgene:168823 ; RRID:Addgene_168823)
