[The description below was written by a language model from this plasmid's Addgene catalogue record and pLannotate feature annotations shown in this document.]
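Description:
pEntry_MERS-CoV-nsp10 is a Gateway-compatible Entry clone built on the pENTR223.1 backbone (SfiI-adapted version), carrying the coding sequence for non-structural protein 10 (nsp10) of Middle East respiratory syndrome coronavirus. It is a small bacterial plasmid of about 3.3 kb, maintained at high copy number in E. coli through a ColE1/pUC-type origin and selected with spectinomycin via the aadA (SmR) aminoglycoside adenylyltransferase gene. The annotated short fragments of a gentamicin resistance gene, a class 1 integron promoter, lacZα and lacI appear to be non-functional backbone remnants. rrnB T1 and T2 terminators lie next to the cloning region, where they would help insulate it from read-through transcription.

The 420 bp nsp10 insert, which corresponds to a segment of the viral orf1ab (replicase 1a) polyprotein, was produced by gene synthesis and cloned between two SfiI sites. It sits between attL1 and attL2, so an LR Clonase reaction can move it into any attR-containing Destination vector. Because nsp10 is normally released from a polyprotein by proteolysis, it has no start or stop codon of its own. The depositor's linkers supply these: a 5′ linker with an ATG flanked by BamHI sites, and a 3′ linker with a TAA stop between PacI and AsiSI sites. The restriction sites flanking these codons suggest they were designed to be removable for N- or C-terminal fusions, though the record does not say so. A T7 promoter lies just outside attL2, but the Entry clone has no dedicated expression promoter for the insert. The plasmid belongs to a collection of human coronavirus ORF Entry clones. In the virus, nsp10 is a cofactor that stimulates the nsp14 exoribonuclease and the nsp16 2′-O-methyltransferase.
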