Features (pLannotate 1.2.2; 12 found; start..end, strand, type, name):
    271..327     -  CDS            GmR (fragment): gentamycin acetyltransferase; aacC1; confers resistance to gentamycin
    503..526     -  promoter       Pc promoter (fragment): intI1 (promoter lies within the coding sequence); class 1 integron promoter
    716..734     +  promoter       T7 promoter: promoter for bacteriophage T7 RNA polymerase
    752..850     +  protein_bind   attL2: mutant version of attL; recombination site for the Gateway® LR reaction LR Clonase™
    882..1301    -  CDS            R1A_MERS1 (fragment) (sequence withheld): Experimental evidence at protein level: Swiss-Prot protein existence level 1. [Non-structural protein 10]: Plays a pivotal role in viral transcription by stimulating both nsp14 3'-5' exoribonuclease and nsp16 2'-O-methyltransferase activities. Therefore plays an essential role in viral mRNAs cap methylation. From Middle East respiratory syndrome-related coronavirus (isolate United Kingdom/H123990006/2012) (MERS-CoV) (Betacoronavirus England 1).
   1334..1430    -  protein_bind   attL1: mutant version of attL; recombination site for the Gateway® LR reaction LR Clonase™
   1446..1482    +  CDS            lacZα (fragment): LacZα fragment of β-galactosidase; lacZ fragment
   1529..1572    -  terminator     rrnB T1 terminator: Escherichia coli rrnB; transcription terminator T1 from the E. coli rrnB gene
   1704..1731    +  terminator     rrnB T2 terminator: transcription terminator T2 from the E. coli rrnB gene
   1786..1878    -  CDS            lacI (fragment): lac repressor; lacI; The lac repressor binds to the lac operator to inhibit transcription in E. coli. This inhibition can be relieved by adding lactose or isopropyl-β-D-thiogalactopyranoside (IPTG).
   2061..2649    -  rep_origin     ori: high-copy-number ColE1/pMB1/pBR322/pUC origin of replication
   2742..264     -  CDS            SmR (across the origin): aminoglycoside adenylyltransferase (Murphy, 1985); aadA; confers resistance to spectinomycin and streptomycin
>Addgene plasmid #168823 | pEntry_MERS-CoV-nsp10 | addgene full sequence | sequence record 479267 | Addgene NGS Result
GACTTCTACAGCGCGGAGAATCTCGCTCTCTCCAGGGGAAGCCGAAGTTTCCAAAAGGTCGTTGATCAAA
GCTCGCCGCGTTGTTTCATCAAGCCTTACGGTCACCGTAACCAGCAAATCAATATCACTGTGTGGCTTCA
GGCCGCCATCCACTGCGGAGCCGTACAAATGTACGGCCAGCAACGTCGGTTCGAGATGGCGCTCGATGAC
GCCAACTACCTCTGATAGTTGAGTCGATACTTCGGCGATCACCGCTTCCCTCATAATGTTTAACTTTGTT
TTAGGGCGACTGCCCTGCTGCGTAACATCGTTGCTGCTCCATAACATCAAACATCGACCCACGGCGTAAC
GCGCTTGCTGCTTGGATGCCCGAGGCATAGACTGTACCCCAAAAAAACAGTCATAACAAGCCATGAAAAC
CGCCACTGCGCCGTTACCACCGCTGCGTTCGGTCAAGGTTCTGGACCAGTTGCGTGAGCGCATACGCTAC
TTGCATTACAGCTTACGAACCGAACAGGCTTATGTCCACTGGGTTCGTGCCTTCATCCGTTTCCACGGTG
TGCGTCACCCGGCAACCTTGGGTAGCAGCGAAGTCGAGGCATTTCTGTCCTGGCTGGTCTAGAGGAGGCA
TGATGATATATTTTTATCTTGTGCAATGTAACATCAGAGATTTTGAGACACGGGCCAGAGCTGCCAGGAA
ACAGCTATGACCATGTAATACGACTCACTATAGGGGATATCAGCTGGATGGCAAATAATGATTTTATTTT
GACTGATAGTGACCTGTTCGTTGCAACAAATTGATGAGCAATTATTTTTTATAATGCCAACTTTGTACAA
GAAAGCTGGGCCCATGAGGCCGCGATCGCGTCTTAATTAAG
[420 nt withheld, positions 882-1301]
GGATCCCATGGATCCTGGCCTTGACGGCCCTTCTGCTTTTTTGTACAAAGTTGGCATTATAAAAAAGCAT
TGCTCATCAATTTGTTGCAACGAACAGGTCACTATCAGTCAAAATAAAATCATTATTTGGGGCCCGAGCT
TAAGACTGGCCGTCGTTTTACAACGTCGTGACTGGGAAAACATCCATGCTAGCGTTAACGCGAGAGTAGG
GAACTGCCAGGCATCAAATAAAACGAAAGGCTCAGTCGGAAGACTGGGCCTTTCGTTTTATCTGTTGTTT
GTCGGTGAACGCTCTCCTGAGTAGGACAAATCCGCCGGGAGCGGATTTGAACGTTGTGAAGCAACGGCCC
GGAGGGTGGCGGGCAGGACGCCCGCCATAAACTGCCAGGCATCAAACTAAGCAGAAGGCCATCCTGACGG
ATGGCCTTTTTGCGTTTCTACAAACTCTTCCTGGCTAGCGGTACGCGTATTAATTGCGTTGCGCTCACTG
CCCGCTTTCCAGTCGGGAAACCTGTCGTGCCAGCTGCATTAATGAATCGGCCAACGCGCGGGGAGAGGCG
GTTTGCGTATTGGGCGCTCTTCCGCTTCCTCGCTCACTGACTCGCTGCGCTCGGTCGTTCGGCTGCGGCG
AGCGGTATCAGCTCACTCAAAGGCGGTAATACGGTTATCCACAGAATCAGGGGATAACGCAGGAAAGAAC
ATGTGAGCAAAAGGCCAGCAAAAGGCCAGGAACCGTAAAAAGGCCGCGTTGCTGGCGTTTTTCCATAGGC
TCCGCCCCCCTGACGAGCATCACAAAAATCGACGCTCAAGTCAGAGGTGGCGAAACCCGACAGGACTATA
AAGATACCAGGCGTTTCCCCCTGGAAGCTCCCTCGTGCGCTCTCCTGTTCCGACCCTGCCGCTTACCGGA
TACCTGTCCGCCTTTCTCCCTTCGGGAAGCGTGGCGCTTTCTCATAGCTCACGCTGTAGGTATCTCAGTT
CGGTGTAGGTCGTTCGCTCCAAGCTGGGCTGTGTGCACGAACCCCCCGTTCAGCCCGACCGCTGCGCCTT
ATCCGGTAACTATCGTCTTGAGTCCAACCCGGTAAGACACGACTTATCGCCACTGGCAGCAGCCACTGGT
AACAGGATTAGCAGAGCGAGGTATGTAGGCGGTGCTACAGAGTTCTTGAAGTGGTGGCCTAACTACGGCT
ACACTAGAAGAACAGTATTTGGTATCTGCGCTCTGCTGAAGCCAGTTACCTTCGGAAAAAGAGTTGGTAG
CTCTTGATCCGGCAAACAAACCACCGCTGGTAGCGGTGGTTTTTTTGTTTGCAAGCAGCAGATTACGCGC
AGAAAAAAAGGATCTCAAGAAGATCCTTTGATCTTTTCTACGGGGTCTGACGCTCAGTGGAACGACGCGT
AACTCACGTTAAGGGATTTTGGTCATGGGTGGCTCGAGGGTTATTTGCCGACTACCTTGGTGATCTCGCC
TTTCACGTAGTGGACAAATTCTTCCAACTGATCTGCGCGCGAGGCCAAGCGATCTTCTTCTTGTCCAAGA
TAAGCCTGTCTAGCTTCAAGTATGACGGGCTGATACTGGGCCGGCAGGCGCTCCATTGCCCAGTCGGCAG
CGACATCCTTCGGCGCGATTTTGCCGGTTACTGCGCTGTACCAAATGCGGGACAACGTAAGCACTACATT
TCGCTCATCGCCAGCCCAGTCGGGCGGCGAGTTCCATAGCGTTAAGGTTTCATTTAGCGCCTCAAATAGA
TCCTGTTCAGGAACCGGATCAAAGAGTTCCTCCGCCGCTGGACCTACCAAGGCAACGCTATGTTCTCTTG
CTTTTGTCAGCAAGATAGCCAGATCAATGTCGATCGTGGCTGGCTCGAAGATACCTGCAAGAATGTCATT
GCGCTGCCATTCTCCAAATTGCAGTTCGCGCTTAGCTGGATAACGCCACGGAATGATGTCGTCGTGCACA
ACAATGGT
