>Addgene plasmid #168823 | pEntry_MERS-CoV-nsp10 | depositor partial sequence | sequence record 327210 | gene-specific Insert sequence
[420 nt withheld, positions 1-420]
